Addgene plasmid #78823: pEGFP-N2-RIPK3 2KR(55,363)
Purpose: To detect localization of RIPK3 2KR(55,363) protein in live mammalian cells
Depositing lab: Jaewhan Song. Depositing organization: Yonsei University. Publication: CHIP controls necroptosis through ubiquitylation- and lysosome-dependent degradation of RIPK3. Seo J, Lee EW, Sung H, Seong D, Dondelinger Y, Shin J, Jeong M, Lee HK, Kim JH, Han SY, Lee C, Seong JK, Vandenabeele P, Song J. Nat Cell Biol. 2016 Mar;18(3):291-302. doi: 10.1038/ncb3314. Epub 2016 Feb 22. PubMed 26900751.
Backbone
  Vector backbone: pEGFP-N2
  Vector type: Mammalian Expression
Growth in bacteria
  Bacterial resistance: Kanamycin, 50 μg/mL
  Growth temperature: 37°C
  Growth strain: DH5alpha
  Copy number: High Copy
Gene/Insert
  Gene/Insert name: RIPK3
  Species: H. sapiens (human)
  Mutation: K55R, K363R
  Entrez Gene: RIPK3 (a.k.a. RIP3)
  Promoter: CMV
  Tag / fusion protein: GFP (C terminal on backbone)
  Cloning method: Restriction Enzyme; 5′ cloning site unknown (unknown if destroyed); 3′ cloning site unknown (unknown if destroyed)
  Sequencing primers: 5′ CMV-F; 3′ EGFP-N
Terms and licenses: Academic/Nonprofit Terms; Industry Terms: Not Available to Industry
How to cite: pEGFP-N2-RIPK3 2KR(55,363) was a gift from Jaewhan Song (Addgene plasmid # 78823 ; http://n2t.net/addgene:78823 ; RRID:Addgene_78823)
