[The description below was written by a language model from this plasmid's Addgene catalogue record.]
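Description:
pEGFP-N2-RIPK3 2KR(55,363) is a mammalian expression plasmid built on the pEGFP-N2 backbone, a vector designed for fusing a protein of interest to the N-terminal side of EGFP. It is maintained in E. coli as a high-copy plasmid under kanamycin selection. No feature table accompanies the record, so elements such as the origin of replication, polyadenylation signal or any mammalian selection marker are not listed. The restriction sites used for cloning are recorded as unknown.

The insert is human RIPK3 (also known as RIP3), receptor-interacting serine/threonine kinase 3, a central mediator of necroptosis. It is expressed from the CMV promoter, a strong constitutive promoter in most mammalian cell lines, and is joined in frame to GFP at its C terminus, with the tag supplied by the backbone. The coding sequence carries two lysine-to-arginine substitutions, K55R and K363R, hence the "2KR" designation. Lysine-to-arginine changes preserve positive charge while removing the side chain to which ubiquitin can be attached. The associated study concerns CHIP-dependent ubiquitylation and lysosomal degradation of RIPK3, so the mutant presumably tests the contribution of these two residues to that regulation, although the record does not state this rationale.

The stated purpose is to detect the localization of the RIPK3 2KR protein in live mammalian cells, using fluorescence of the fused GFP after transfection. It would naturally be compared with a wild-type RIPK3-GFP fusion to see whether loss of these lysines alters distribution or abundance of the protein.
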