>Addgene plasmid #78823 | pEGFP-N2-RIPK3 2KR(55,363) | addgene partial sequence | sequence record 149827 | CMV-F 5'-CGCAAATGGGCGGTAGGCGTG-3'
CAGAGCTGGTTAGTGAACCGTCAGATCCGCTAGCGCTACCGGACTCAGATCTCGAGAATGTCGTGCGTCA
AGTTATGGCCCAGCGGTGCCCCCGCCCCCTTGGTGTCCATCGAGGAACTGGAGAACCAGGAGCTCGTCGG
CAAAGGCGGGTTCGGCACAGTGTTCCGGGCGCAACATAGGAAGTGGGGCTACGATGTGGCGGTCAAGATC
GTAAACTCGCGGGCGATATCCAGGGAGGTCAAGGCCATGGCAAGTCTGGATAACGAGTTTGTGCTGCGCC
TAGAAGGGGTTATCGAGAAGGTGAACTGGGACCAAGATCCCAAGCCGGCTCTGGTGACTAAATTCATGGA
GAACGGCTCCTTGTCGGGGCTGCTGCAGTCCCAGTGCCCTCGGCCCTGGCCGCTCCTTTGCCGCCTGCTG
AAAGAAGTGGTGCTTGGGATGTTTTACCTGCACGACCAGAACCCGGTGCTCCTGCACCGGGACCTCAAGC
CATCCAACGTCCTGCTGGACCCAGAGCTGCACGTCAAGCTGGCAGATTTTGGCCTGTCCACATTTCAGGG
AGGCTCACAGTCAGGGACAGGGTCCGGGGAGCCAGGGGGCACCCTGGGCTACTTGGCCCCAGAACTGTTT
GTTAACGTAAACCGGAAGGCCTCCACAGCCAGTGACGTCTACAGCTTCGGGATCCTAATGTGGGCAGTGC
TTGCTGGAAGAGAAGTTGAGTTGCCAACCGAACCATCACTCGTGTACGAAGCAGTGTGCAACAGGCAGAA
CCGGCCTTCATTGGCTGAGCTGCCCCAAGCCGGGCCTGAGACTCCCGGCT
