>Addgene plasmid #78823 | pEGFP-N2-RIPK3 2KR(55,363) | addgene partial sequence | sequence record 149831 | EGFP-N 5'-CGTCGCCGTCCAGCTCGACCAG-3'
AGCTCTCGCCCTTGCTACCATGGTGGCGACCGGCCGGTGGATCCCGGGCCCGCGGTACCGTCGACTGCAG
AATTCTTTCCCGCTATGATTATACCAACCCTGTGGCCTGCTCCAGGCTTCAGGATCTTTAGGGCCTTCTT
GCGAACCTACTGGTGGGGGGTGCTGCAAGCCCCTCCCCTTGCCCGAAGGTGCCAAGCCCCATGTGGGCAA
GGCAGTTGTCTGTTGCATAGTCAAGTAGTTGTTGTCTCCAACTTGCACCCCAGAGCAGTTGTATATGTTA
ACGAGCGGTCGCCCTGTTACTGGATTTGGCTCCGGGGTCCTGCAGGACCAGTTCATGCCTTGTCTCTCAG
CCCCCTGATTCCCTCGGGGTCCAGGACTTGGTGTTCCAGTTGAGGTAGGGCTGGGCATCTGGTTTCTGAA
AGTTGAGGTCTCTGGAGTCTGGGGAGGTTGGGCCATCGAATCTGAAGATGTGCCTGCTGTCCAGGCTTGT
GGAACCTGCTCCTCTTGTGCCCTGCTCCTCTTGGTAAGGCTCGGGCATTTTCGAGGAACAGAGCTGGGAG
GCTCCTCTAGATTCAGTTTGTTTAGCCACTCAGAAACCATGACATCATTACGAGAGTGCTGGTTTTCTAT
GGTTCTCCTAAAGCCATCCATTTCTGTCCCTCCTTGGCCTGACTCTGGGATAGAAAATCTCCTATTGCTG
CTCCTGAGCTGAGACAGGAAATCCTTTACCGTGGAGACAGCAGCATTCATATTGTTCTCCACCATCTGGA
AGACTTCATCAGTTTTTGGTAGGCATTCCTGGAAGGAGGGTCTGTCCTTGGGCTCACTGCTCCAGCAGAG
CTGCATTAGCTCCTTCAGTCCTTCTAAGCCGGGAGTCTCAGGCCCGGCTTGGGGCAGCTC
